>Addgene plasmid #134777 | pCX-SponGee-Kras | depositor full sequence | sequence record 259086 | pCX-SponGee-Kras sequence 6651 bps
GTCGACATTGATTATTGACTAGTTATTAATAGTAATCAATTACGGGGTCATTAGTTCATAGCCCATATAT
GGAGTTCCGCGTTACATAACTTACGGTAAATGGCCCGCCTGGCTGACCGCCCAACGACCCCCGCCCATTG
ACGTCAATAATGACGTATGTTCCCATAGTAACGCCAATAGGGACTTTCCATTGACGTCAATGGGTGGACT
ATTTACGGTAAACTGCCCACTTGGCAGTACATCAAGTGTATCATATGCCAAGTACGCCCCCTATTGACGT
CAATGACGGTAAATGGCCCGCCTGGCATTATGCCCAGTACATGACCTTATGGGACTTTCCTACTTGGCAG
TACATCTACGTATTAGTCATCGCTATTACCATGGGTCGAGGTGAGCCCCACGTTCTGCTTCACTCTCCCC
ATCTCCCCCCCCTCCCCACCCCCAATTTTGTATTTATTTATTTTTTAATTATTTTGTGCAGCGATGGGGG
CGGGGGGGGGGGGGGCGCGCGCCAGGCGGGGCGGGGCGGGGCGAGGGGCGGGGCGGGGCGAGGCGGAGAG
GTGCGGCGGCAGCCAATCAGAGCGGCGCGCTCCGAAAGTTTCCTTTTATGGCGAGGCGGCGGCGGCGGCG
GCCCTATAAAAAGCGAAGCGCGCGGCGGGCGGGAGTCGCTGCGTTGCCTTCGCCCCGTGCCCCGCTCCGC
GCCGCCTCGCGCCGCCCGCCCCGGCTCTGACTGACCGCGTTACTCCCACAGGTGAGCGGGCGGGACGGCC
CTTCTCCTCCGGGCTGTAATTAGCGCTTGGTTTAATGACGGCTCGTTTCTTTTCTGTGGCTGCGTGAAAG
CCTTAAAGGGCTCCGGGAGGGCCCTTTGTGCGGGGGGGAGCGGCTCGGGGGGTGCGTGCGTGTGTGTGTG
CGTGGGGAGCGCCGCGTGCGGCCCGCGCTGCCCGGCGGCTGTGAGCGCTGCGGGCGCGGCGCGGGGCTTT
GTGCGCTCCGCGTGTGCGCGAGGGGAGCGCGGCCGGGGGCGGTGCCCCGCGGTGCGGGGGGGCTGCGAGG
GGAACAAAGGCTGCGTGCGGGGTGTGTGCGTGGGGGGGTGAGCAGGGGGTGTGGGCGCGGCGGTCGGGCT
GTAACCCCCCCCTGCACCCCCCTCCCCGAGTTGCTGAGCACGGCCCGGCTTCGGGTGCGGGGCTCCGTAC
GGGGCGTGGCGCGGGGCTCGCCGTGCCGGGCGGGGGGTGGCGGCAGGTGGGGGTGCCGGGCGGGGCGGGG
CCGCCTCGGGCCGGGGAGGGCTCGGGGGAGGGGCGCGGCGGCCCCCGGAGCGCCGGCGGCTGTCGAGGCG
CGGCGAGCCGCAGCCATTGCCTTTTATGGTAATCGTGCGAGAGGGCGCAGGGACTTCCTTTGTCCCAAAT
CTGTGCGGAGCCGAAATCTGGGAGGCGCCGCCGCACCCCCTCTAGCGGGCGCGGGGCGAAGCGGTGCGGC
GCCGGCAGGAAGGAAATGGGCGGGGAGGGCCTTCGTGCGTCGCCGCGCCGCCGTCCCCTTCTCCCTCTCC
AGCCTCGGGGCTGTCCGCGGGGGGACGGCTGCCTTCGGGGGGGACGGGGCAGGGCGGGGTTCGGCTTCTG
GCGTGTGACCGGCGGCTCTAGAGCCTCTGCTAACCATGTTCATGCCTTCTTCTTTTTCCTACAGCTCCTG
GGCAACGTGCTGGTTATTGTGCTGTCTCATCATTTTGGCAAAGAATTCTGATATCTTTAATTAAACCCCG
GGACCGGTGCTAGCTCCGGAGCCACCATGGACTACAAAGACGATGACGACAAGTCCGGAATCGATATGAG
CGAGCTGGAGGAAGACTTTGCCAAGATTCTCATGCTCAAGGAGGAGAGGATCAAAGAGCTGGAGAAGCGG
CTGTCAGAGAAGGAGGAAGAAATCCAGGAGCTGAAGAGGAAACTCCATAAATGCCAGTCAGTGCTGCCCG
TGCCCTCGACCCACATCGGCCCCCGGACCACCCGGGCACAGGGCATCTCGGCCGAGCCGCAGACCTACAG
GTCCTTCCACGACCTCCGAGTGACCCTGCCCTTCTACCCCAAGAGTCCACAGTCCAAGATCGATCTCATA
AAGGAGGCCATCCTTGACAATGACTTTATGAAGAACTTGGAGCTGTCACAGATCCAAGAGATTGTGGATT
GTATGTACCCAGTGGAGTACGGCAAAGACAGCTGCATCATCAAAGAAGGAGATGTGGGGTCACTGGTGTA
TGTCATGGAAGATGGTAAGGTTGAAGTTACAAAAGAAGGCGTGAAGCTGTGCACAATGGGTCCTGGTAAA
GTGTTTGGAGAGTTGGCTATCCTTTACAACTGTACCCGGACGGCGACCGTCAAAACTCTTGTAAATGTGA
AACTCTGGGCCATTGATCGACAATGTTTTCAGACGATAATGATGAGGACAGGACTTATCAAGCATACCGA
GTATATGGAATTTTTAAAAAGCGTTCCAACATTCCAGAGCCTTCCTGAAGAGATCCTCAGTAAACTTGCT
GACGTCCTTGAAGAGACCCACTATGAAAATGGGGAATATATCATCAGGCAAGGTGCAAGAGGGGACACCT
TCTTTATCATCAGTAAAGGAAAGGTTAATGTCACTCGTGAAGACTCGCCCAATGAAGACCCAGTCTTTCT
TAGAACCTTAGGAAAAGGAGATTGGTTTGGAGAGAAAGCCTTGCAGGGGGAAGATGTGAGAACAGCGAAT
GTAATTGCGGCAGAAGCTGTAACCTGCCTTGTGATCGACAGAGACTCTTTCAAACATTTGATTGGAGGAT
TAGATGATGTTTCTAATAAAGCATATGAAGATGCAGAAGCTAAGGCGGATCCCGCCACCATGGCCTCCTC
CGAGGACGTCATCAAGGAGTTCATGCGCTTCAAGGTGCGCATGGAGGGCTCCGTGAACGGCCACGAGTTC
GAGATCGAGGGCGAGGGCGAGGGCCGCCCCTACGAGGGCACCCAGACCGCCAAGCTGAAGGTGACCAAGG
GCGGCCCCCTGCCCTTCGCCTGGGACATCCTGTCCCCTCAGTTCCAGTACGGCTCCAAGGCCTACGTGAA
GCACCCCGCCGACATCCCCGACTACTTGAAGCTGTCCTTCCCCGAGGGCTTCAAGTGGGAGCGCGTGATG
AACTTCGAGGATGGCGGCGTGGTGACCGTGACCCAGGACTCCTCCCTGCAGGACGGCGAGTTCATCTACA
AGGTGAAGCTGCGCGGCACCAACTTCCCCTCCGACGGCCCCGTAATGCAGAAGAAGACCATGGGCTGGGA
GGCCTCCACCGAGCGGATGTACCCCGAGGACGGCGCCCTGAAGGGCGAGATCAAGATGAGGCTGAAGCTG
AAGGACGGCGGCCACTACGACGCCGAGGTCAAGACCACCTACATGGCCAAGAAGCCCGTGCAGCTGCCCG
GCGCCTACAAGACCGACATCAAGCTGGACATCACCTCCCACAACGAGGACTACACCATCGTGGAACAGTA
CGAGCGCGCCGAGGGCCGCCCCTCCACCGGCGCCTGTACAAAGAAGAAGAAGAAGAAGAGCAAGACCAAG
TGCGTGATCATGTAGGCTAGCGAATTCACTCCTCAGGTGCAGGCTGCCTATCAGAAGGTGGTGGCTGGTG
TGGCCAATGCCCTGGCTCACAAATACCACTGAGATCTTTTTCCCTCTGCCAAAAATTATGGGGACATCAT
GAAGCCCCTTGAGCATCTGACTTCTGGCTAATAAAGGAAATTTATTTTCATTGCAATAGTGTGTTGGAAT
TTTTTGTGTCTCTCACTCGGAAGGACATATGGGAGGGCAAATCATTTAAAACATCAGAATGAGTATTTGG
TTTAGAGTTTGGCAACATATGCCATATGCTGGCTGCCATGAACAAAGGTGGCTATAAAGAGGTCATCAGT
ATATGAAACAGCCCCCTGCTGTCCATTCCTTATTCCATAGAAAAGCCTTGACTTGAGGTTAGATTTTTTT
TATATTTTGTTTTGTGTTATTTTTTTCTTTAACATCCCTAAAATTTTCCTTACATGTTTTACTAGCCAGA
TTTTTCCTCCTCTCCTGACTACTCCCAGTCATAGCTGTCCCTCTTCTCTTATGAAGATCCCTCGACCTGC
AGCCCAAGCTTGGCGTAATCATGGTCATAGCTGTTTCCTGTGTGAAATTGTTATCCGCTCACAATTCCAC
ACAACATACGAGCCGGAAGCATAAAGTGTAAAGCCTGGGGTGCCTAATGAGTGAGCTAACTCACATTAAT
TGCGTTGCGCTCACTGCCCGCTTTCCAGTCGGGAAACCTGTCGTGCCAGCGGATCCGCATCTCAATTAGT
CAGCAACCATAGTCCCGCCCCTAACTCCGCCCATCCCGCCCCTAACTCCGCCCAGTTCCGCCCATTCTCC
GCCCCATGGCTGACTAATTTTTTTTATTTATGCAGAGGCCGAGGCCGCCTCGGCCTCTGAGCTATTCCAG
AAGTAGTGAGGAGGCTTTTTTGGAGGCCTAGGCTTTTGCAAAAAGCTAACTTGTTTATTGCAGCTTATAA
TGGTTACAAATAAAGCAATAGCATCACAAATTTCACAAATAAAGCATTTTTTTCACTGCATTCTAGTTGT
GGTTTGTCCAAACTCATCAATGTATCTTATCATGTCTGGATCCGCTGCATTAATGAATCGGCCAACGCGC
GGGGAGAGGCGGTTTGCGTATTGGGCGCTCTTCCGCTTCCTCGCTCACTGACTCGCTGCGCTCGGTCGTT
CGGCTGCGGCGAGCGGTATCAGCTCACTCAAAGGCGGTAATACGGTTATCCACAGAATCAGGGGATAACG
CAGGAAAGAACATGTGAGCAAAAGGCCAGCAAAAGGCCAGGAACCGTAAAAAGGCCGCGTTGCTGGCGTT
TTTCCATAGGCTCCGCCCCCCTGACGAGCATCACAAAAATCGACGCTCAAGTCAGAGGTGGCGAAACCCG
ACAGGACTATAAAGATACCAGGCGTTTCCCCCTGGAAGCTCCCTCGTGCGCTCTCCTGTTCCGACCCTGC
CGCTTACCGGATACCTGTCCGCCTTTCTCCCTTCGGGAAGCGTGGCGCTTTCTCAATGCTCACGCTGTAG
GTATCTCAGTTCGGTGTAGGTCGTTCGCTCCAAGCTGGGCTGTGTGCACGAACCCCCCGTTCAGCCCGAC
CGCTGCGCCTTATCCGGTAACTATCGTCTTGAGTCCAACCCGGTAAGACACGACTTATCGCCACTGGCAG
CAGCCACTGGTAACAGGATTAGCAGAGCGAGGTATGTAGGCGGTGCTACAGAGTTCTTGAAGTGGTGGCC
TAACTACGGCTACACTAGAAGGACAGTATTTGGTATCTGCGCTCTGCTGAAGCCAGTTACCTTCGGAAAA
AGAGTTGGTAGCTCTTGATCCGGCAAACAAACCACCGCTGGTAGCGGTGGTTTTTTTGTTTGCAAGCAGC
AGATTACGCGCAGAAAAAAAGGATCTCAAGAAGATCCTTTGATCTTTTCTACGGGGTCTGACGCTCAGTG
GAACGAAAACTCACGTTAAGGGATTTTGGTCATGAGATTATCAAAAAGGATCTTCACCTAGATCCTTTTA
AATTAAAAATGAAGTTTTAAATCAATCTAAAGTATATATGAGTAAACTTGGTCTGACAGTTACCAATGCT
TAATCAGTGAGGCACCTATCTCAGCGATCTGTCTATTTCGTTCATCCATAGTTGCCTGACTCCCCGTCGT
GTAGATAACTACGATACGGGAGGGCTTACCATCTGGCCCCAGTGCTGCAATGATACCGCGAGACCCACGC
TCACCGGCTCCAGATTTATCAGCAATAAACCAGCCAGCCGGAAGGGCCGAGCGCAGAAGTGGTCCTGCAA
CTTTATCCGCCTCCATCCAGTCTATTAATTGTTGCCGGGAAGCTAGAGTAAGTAGTTCGCCAGTTAATAG
TTTGCGCAACGTTGTTGCCATTGCTACAGGCATCGTGGTGTCACGCTCGTCGTTTGGTATGGCTTCATTC
AGCTCCGGTTCCCAACGATCAAGGCGAGTTACATGATCCCCCATGTTGTGCAAAAAAGCGGTTAGCTCCT
TCGGTCCTCCGATCGTTGTCAGAAGTAAGTTGGCCGCAGTGTTATCACTCATGGTTATGGCAGCACTGCA
TAATTCTCTTACTGTCATGCCATCCGTAAGATGCTTTTCTGTGACTGGTGAGTACTCAACCAAGTCATTC
TGAGAATAGTGTATGCGGCGACCGAGTTGCTCTTGCCCGGCGTCAATACGGGATAATACCGCGCCACATA
GCAGAACTTTAAAAGTGCTCATCATTGGAAAACGTTCTTCGGGGCGAAAACTCTCAAGGATCTTACCGCT
GTTGAGATCCAGTTCGATGTAACCCACTCGTGCACCCAACTGATCTTCAGCATCTTTTACTTTCACCAGC
GTTTCTGGGTGAGCAAAAACAGGAAGGCAAAATGCCGCAAAAAAGGGAATAAGGGCGACACGGAAATGTT
GAATACTCATACTCTTCCTTTTTCAATATTATTGAAGCATTTATCAGGGTTATTGTCTCATGAGCGGATA
CATATTTGAATGTATTTAGAAAAATAAACAAATAGGGGTTCCGCGCACATTTCCCCGAAAAGTGCCACCT
G
Features (pLannotate 1.2.2; 20 found; start..end, strand, type, name):
      4..383     +  enhancer       CMV enhancer: human cytomegalovirus immediate early enhancer
    386..661     +  promoter       chicken β-actin promoter: No description available
    662..1674    +  intron         chimeric intron: chimera between introns from chicken β-actin and rabbit β-globin
   1672..1728    +  CDS            HBB (fragment): HBB_LEPEU - Experimental evidence at protein level: Swiss-Prot protein existence level 1. Involved in oxygen transport from the lung to the various peripheral tissues. From Lepus europaeus (European hare).
   1779..1799    +  CDS            3xFLAG (fragment): three tandem FLAG® epitope tags
   1816..2847    +  CDS            PRKG1 (fragment): KGP1_BOVIN - Also known as PRKG1B, PRKGR1A, PRKGR1B. Experimental evidence at protein level: Swiss-Prot protein existence level 1. Serine/threonine protein kinase that acts as key mediator of the nitric oxide (NO)/cGMP signaling pathway. GMP binding activates PRKG1, which phosphorylates serines and threonines on many cellular proteins. Numerous protein targets for PRKG1 phosphorylation are implicated in modulating cellular calcium, but the contribution of each of these targets may vary substantially among cell types. Proteins that are phosphorylated by PRKG1 regulate platelet activation and ad
   2860..3534    +  CDS            mRFP1: mRFP1 is a basic (constitutively fluorescent) red fluorescent protein published in 2002, derived from Discosoma sp.. It is reported to be a somewhat slowly-maturing monomer with low acid sensitivity.
   3592..3669    +  CDS            HBB (fragment): HBB_PONPY - Experimental evidence at transcript level: Swiss-Prot protein existence level 2. Involved in oxygen transport from the lung to the various peripheral tissues. From Pongo pygmaeus (Bornean orangutan).
   3740..3795    +  polyA_signal   β-globin poly(A) signal: rabbit β-globin polyadenylation signal (Gil and Proudfoot, 1987)
   4178..4194    -  protein_bind   lac operator: The lac repressor binds to the lac operator to inhibit transcription in E. coli. This inhibition can be relieved by adding lactose or isopropyl-β-D-thiogalactopyranoside (IPTG). lac repressor encoded by lacI
   4202..4232    -  promoter       lac promoter: promoter for the E. coli lac operon
   4247..4268    -  protein_bind   CAP binding site: CAP binding activates transcription in the presence of cAMP. E. coli catabolite activator protein
   4281..4320    -  CDS            lacI (fragment): lac repressor; lacI; The lac repressor binds to the lac operator to inhibit transcription in E. coli. This inhibition can be relieved by adding lactose or isopropyl-β-D-thiogalactopyranoside (IPTG).
   4327..4349    +  promoter       SV40 promoter (fragment): SV40 enhancer and early promoter
   4373..4508    +  rep_origin     SV40 ori: SV40 origin of replication
   4528..4662    +  polyA_signal   SV40 poly(A) signal: SV40 polyadenylation signal
   4664..4718    -  CDS            lacI (fragment): lac repressor; lacI; The lac repressor binds to the lac operator to inhibit transcription in E. coli. This inhibition can be relieved by adding lactose or isopropyl-β-D-thiogalactopyranoside (IPTG).
   4901..5489    -  rep_origin     ori: high-copy-number ColE1/pMB1/pBR322/pUC origin of replication
   5660..6520    -  CDS            AmpR: β-lactamase; bla; confers resistance to ampicillin, carbenicillin, and related antibiotics
   6521..6625    -  promoter       AmpR promoter: bla
