>Addgene plasmid #134777 | pCX-SponGee-Kras | addgene full sequence | sequence record 266270 | Addgene NGS Result
GGTCGACATTGATTATTGACTAGTTATTAATAGTAATCAATTACGGGGTCATTAGTTCATAGCCCATATA
TGGAGTTCCGCGTTACATAACTTACGGTAAATGGCCCGCCTGGCTGACCGCCCAACGACCCCCGCCCATT
GACGTCAATAATGACGTATGTTCCCATAGTAACGCCAATAGGGACTTTCCATTGACGTCAATGGGTGGAG
TATTTACGGTAAACTGCCCACTTGGCAGTACATCAAGTGTATCATATGCCAAGTACGCCCCCTATTGACG
TCAATGACGGTAAATGGCCCGCCTGGCATTATGCCCAGTACATGACCTTATGGGACTTTCCTACTTGGCA
GTACATCTACGTATTAGTCATCGCTATTACCATGGTCGAGGTGAGCCCCACGTTCTGCTTCACTCTCCCC
ATCTCCCCCCCCTCCCCACCCCCAATTTTGTATTTATTTATTTTTTAATTATTTTGTGCAGCGATGGGGG
CGGGGGGGGGGGGGGSGCGCGCCAGGCGGGGCGGGGCGGGGCGAGGGGCGGGGCGGGGCGAGGCGGAGAG
GTGCGGCGGCAGCCAATCAGAGCGGCGCGCTCCGAAAGTTTCCTTTTATGGCGAGGCGGCGGCGGCGGCG
GCCCTATAAAAAGCGAAGCGCGCGGCGGGCGGGAGTCGCTGCGCGCTGCCTTCGCCCCGTGCCCCGCTCC
GCCGCCGCCTCGCGCCGCCCGCCCCGGCTCTGACTGACCGCGTTACTCCCACAGGTGAGCGGGCGGGACG
GCCCTTCTCCTCCGGGCTGTAATTAGCGCTTGGTTTAATGACGGCTTGTTTCTTTTCTGTGGCTGCGTGA
AAGCCTTGAGGGGCTCCGGGAGGGCCCTTTGTGCGGGGGGAGCGGCTCGGGGGGTGCGTGCGTGTGTGTG
TGCGTGGGGAGCGCCGCGTGCGGCTCCGCGCTGCCCGGCGGCTGTGAGCGCTGCGGGCGCGGCGCGGGGC
TTTGTGCGCTCCGCAGTGTGCGCGAGGGGAGCGCGGCCGGGGGCGGTGCCCCGCGGTGCGGGGGGGGCTG
CGAGGGGAACAAAGGCTGCGTGCGGGGTGTGTGCGTGGGGGGGTGAGCAGGGGGTGTGGGCGCGTCGGTC
GGGCTGCAACCCCCCCTGCACCCCCCTCCCCGAGTTGCTGAGCACGGCCCGGCTTCGGGTGCGGGGCTCC
GTACGGGGCGTGGCGCGGGGCTCGCCGTGCCGGGCGGGGGGTGGCGGCAGGTGGGGGTGCCGGGCGGGGC
GGGGCCGCCTCGGGCCGGGGAGGGCTCGGGGGAGGGGCGCGGCGGCCCCCGGAGCGCCGGCGGCTGTCGA
GGCGCGGCGAGCCGCAGCCATTGCCTTTTATGGTAATCGTGCGAGAGGGCGCAGGGACTTCCTTTGTCCC
AAATCTGTGCGGAGCCGAAATCTGGGAGGCGCCGCCGCACCCCCTCTAGCGGGCGCGGGGCGAAGCGGTG
CGGCGCCGGCAGGAAGGAAATGGGCGGGGAGGGCCTTCGTGCGTCGCCGCGCCGCCGTCCCCTTCTCCCT
CTCCAGCCTCGGGGCTGTCCGCGGGGGGACGGCTGCCTTCGGGGGGGACGGGGCAGGGCGGGGTTCGGCT
TCTGGCGTGTGACCGGCGGCTCTAGAGCCTCTGCTAACCATGTTCATGCCTTCTTCTTTTTCCTACAGCT
CCTGGGCAACGTGCTGGTTATTGTGCTGTCTCATCATTTTGGCAAAGAATTCTGATATCTTTAATTAAAC
CCCGGGACCGGTGCTAGCTCCGGAGCCACCATGGACTACAAAGACGATGACGACAAGTCCGGAATCGATA
TGAGCGAGCTGGAGGAAGACTTTGCCAAGATTCTCATGCTCAAGGAGGAGAGGATCAAAGAGCTGGAGAA
GCGGCTGTCAGAGAAGGAGGAAGAAATCCAGGAGCTGAAGAGGAAACTCCATAAATGCCAGTCAGTGCTG
CCCGTGCCCTCGACCCACATCGGCCCCCGGACCACCCGGGCACAGGGCATCTCGGCCGAGCCGCAGACCT
ACAGGTCCTTCCACGACCTCCGAGTGACCCTGCCCTTCTACCCCAAGAGTCCACAGTCCAAGATCGATCT
CATAAAGGAGGCCATCCTTGACAATGACTTTATGAAGAACTTGGAGCTGTCACAGATCCAAGAGATTGTG
GATTGTATGTACCCAGTGGAGTACGGCAAAGACAGCTGCATCATCAAAGAAGGAGATGTGGGGTCACTGG
TGTATGTCATGGAAGATGGTAAGGTTGAAGTTACAAAAGAAGGCGTGAAGCTGTGCACAATGGGTCCTGG
TAAAGTGTTTGGAGAGTTGGCTATCCTTTACAACTGTACCCGGACGGCGACCGTCAAAACTCTTGTAAAT
GTGAAACTCTGGGCCATTGATCGACAATGTTTTCAGACGATAATGATGAGGACAGGACTTATCAAGCATA
CCGAGTATATGGAATTTTTAAAAAGCGTTCCAACATTCCAGAGCCTTCCTGAAGAGATCCTCAGTAAACT
TGCTGACGTCCTTGAAGAGACCCACTATGAAAATGGGGAATATATCATCAGGCAAGGTGCAAGAGGGGAC
ACCTTCTTTATCATCAGTAAAGGAAAGGTTAATGTCACTCGTGAAGACTCGCCCAATGAAGACCCAGTCT
TTCTTAGAACCTTAGGAAAAGGAGATTGGTTTGGAGAGAAAGCCTTGCAGGGGGAAGATGTGAGAACAGC
GAATGTAATTGCGGCAGAAGCTGTAACCTGCCTTGTGATCGACAGAGACTCTTTCAAACATTTGATTGGA
GGATTAGATGATGTTTCTAATAAAGCATATGAAGATGCAGAAGCTAAGGCGGATCCCGCCACCATGGCCT
CCTCCGAGGACGTCATCAAGGAGTTCATGCGCTTCAAGGTGCGCATGGAGGGCTCCGTGAACGGCCACGA
GTTCGAGATCGAGGGCGAGGGCGAGGGCCGCCCCTACGAGGGCACCCAGACCGCCAAGCTGAAGGTGACC
AAGGGCGGCCCCCTGCCCTTCGCCTGGGACATCCTGTCCCCTCAGTTCCAGTACGGCTCCAAGGCCTACG
TGAAGCACCCCGCCGACATCCCCGACTACTTGAAGCTGTCCTTCCCCGAGGGCTTCAAGTGGGAGCGCGT
GATGAACTTCGAGGATGGCGGCGTGGTGACCGTGACCCAGGACTCCTCCCTGCAGGACGGCGAGTTCATC
TACAAGGTGAAGCTGCGCGGCACCAACTTCCCCTCCGACGGCCCCGTAATGCAGAAGAAGACCATGGGCT
GGGAGGCCTCCACCGAGCGGATGTACCCCGAGGACGGCGCCCTGAAGGGCGAGATCAAGATGAGGCTGAA
GCTGAAGGACGGCGGCCACTACGACGCCGAGGTCAAGACCACCTACATGGCCAAGAAGCCCGTGCAGCTG
CCCGGCGCCTACAAGACCGACATCAAGCTGGACATCACCTCCCACAACGAGGACTACACCATCGTGGAAC
AGTACGAGCGCGCCGAGGGCCGCCCCTCCACCGGCGCCTGTACAAAGAAGAAGAAGAAGAAGAGCAAGAC
CAAGTGCGTGATCATGTAGGCTAGCGAATTCACTCCTCAGGTGCAGGCTGCCTATCAGAAGGTGGTGGCT
GGTGTGGCCAATGCCCTGGCTCACAAATACCACTGAGATCTTTTTCCCTCTGCCAAAAATTATGGGGACA
TCATGAAGCCCCTTGAGCATCTGACTTCTGGCTAATAAAGGAAATTTATTTTCATTGCAATAGTGTGTTG
GAATTTTTTGTGTCTCTCACTCGGAAGGACATATGGGAGGGCAAATCATTTAAAACATCAGAATGAGTAT
TTGGTTTAGAGTTTGGCAACATATGCCCATATGCTGGCTGCCATGAACAAAGGTTGGCTATAAAGAGGTC
ATCAGTATATGAAACAGCCCCCTGCTGTCCATTCCTTATTCCATAGAAAAGCCTTGACTTGAGGTTAGAT
TTTTTTTATATTTTGTTTTGTGTTATTTTTTTCTTTAACATCCCTAAAATTTTCCTTACATGTTTTACTA
GCCAGATTTTTCCTCCTCTCCTGACTACTCCCAGTCATAGCTGTCCCTCTTCTCTTATGGAGATCCCTCG
ACCTGCAGCCCAAGCTTGGCGTAATCATGGTCATAGCTGTTTCCTGTGTGAAATTGTTATCCGCTCACAA
TTCCACACAACATACGAGCCGGAAGCATAAAGTGTAAAGCCTGGGGTGCCTAATGAGTGAGCTAACTCAC
ATTAATTGCGTTGCGCTCACTGCCCGCTTTCCAGTCGGGAAACCTGTCGTGCCAGCGGATCCGCATCTCA
ATTAGTCAGCAACCATAGTCCCGCCCCTAACTCCGCCCATCCCGCCCCTAACTCCGCCCAGTTCCGCCCA
TTCTCCGCCCCATGGCTGACTAATTTTTTTTATTTATGCAGAGGCCGAGGCCGCCTCGGCCTCTGAGCTA
TTCCAGAAGTAGTGAGGAGGCTTTTTTGGAGGCCTAGGCTTTTGCAAAAAGCTAACTTGTTTATTGCAGC
TTATAATGGTTACAAATAAAGCAATAGCATCACAAATTTCACAAATAAAGCATTTTTTTCACTGCATTCT
AGTTGTGGTTTGTCCAAACTCATCAATGTATCTTATCATGTCTGGATCCGCTGCATTAATGAATCGGCCA
ACGCGCGGGGAGAGGCGGTTTGCGTATTGGGCGCTCTTCCGCTTCCTCGCTCACTGACTCGCTGCGCTCG
GTCGTTCGGCTGCGGCGAGCGGTATCAGCTCACTCAAAGGCGGTAATACGGTTATCCACAGAATCAGGGG
ATAACGCAGGAAAGAACATGTGAGCAAAAGGCCAGCAAAAGGCCAGGAACCGTAAAAAGGCCGCGTTGCT
GGCGTTTTTCCATAGGCTCCGCCCCCCTGACGAGCATCACAAAAATCGACGCTCAAGTCAGAGGTGGCGA
AACCCGACAGGACTATAAAGATACCAGGCGTTTCCCCCTGGAAGCTCCCTCGTGCGCTCTCCTGTTCCGA
CCCTGCCGCTTACCGGATACCTGTCCGCCTTTCTCCCTTCGGGAAGCGTGGCGCTTTCTCATAGCTCACG
CTGTAGGTATCTCAGTTCGGTGTAGGTCGTTCGCTCCAAGCTGGGCTGTGTGCACGAACCCCCCGTTCAG
CCCGACCGCTGCGCCTTATCCGGTAACTATCGTCTTGAGTCCAACCCGGTAAGACACGACTTATCGCCAC
TGGCAGCAGCCACTGGTAACAGGATTAGCAGAGCGAGGTATGTAGGCGGTGCTACAGAGTTCTTGAAGTG
GTGGCCTAACTACGGCTACACTAGAAGAACAGTATTTGGTATCTGCGCTCTGCTGAAGCCAGTTACCTTC
GGAAAAAGAGTTGGTAGCTCTTGATCCGGCAAACAAACCACCGCTGGTAGCGGTGGTTTTTTTGTTTGCA
AGCAGCAGATTACGCGCAGAAAAAAAGGATCTCAAGAAGATCCTTTGATCTTTTCTACGGGGTCTGACGC
TCAGTGGAACGAAAACTCACGTTAAGGGATTTTGGTCATGAGATTATCAAAAAGGATCTTCACCTAGATC
CTTTTAAATTAAAAATGAAGTTTTAAATCAATCTAAAGTATATATGAGTAAACTTGGTCTGACAGTTACC
AATGCTTAATCAGTGAGGCACCTATCTCAGCGATCTGTCTATTTCGTTCATCCATAGTTGCCTGACTCCC
CGTCGTGTAGATAACTACGATACGGGAGGGCTTACCATCTGGCCCCAGTGCTGCAATGATACCGCGAGAC
CCACGCTCACCGGCTCCAGATTTATCAGCAATAAACCAGCCAGCCGGAAGGGCCGAGCGCAGAAGTGGTC
CTGCAACTTTATCCGCCTCCATCCAGTCTATTAATTGTTGCCGGGAAGCTAGAGTAAGTAGTTCGCCAGT
TAATAGTTTGCGCAACGTTGTTGCCATTGCTACAGGCATCGTGGTGTCACGCTCGTCGTTTGGTATGGCT
TCATTCAGCTCCGGTTCCCAACGATCAAGGCGAGTTACATGATCCCCCATGTTGTGCAAAAAAGCGGTTA
GCTCCTTCGGTCCTCCGATCGTTGTCAGAAGTAAGTTGGCCGCAGTGTTATCACTCATGGTTATGGCAGC
ACTGCATAATTCTCTTACTGTCATGCCATCCGTAAGATGCTTTTCTGTGACTGGTGAGTACTCAACCAAG
TCATTCTGAGAATAGTGTATGCGGCGACCGAGTTGCTCTTGCCCGGCGTCAATACGGGATAATACCGCGC
CACATAGCAGAACTTTAAAAGTGCTCATCATTGGAAAACGTTCTTCGGGGCGAAAACTCTCAAGGATCTT
ACCGCTGTTGAGATCCAGTTCGATGTAACCCACTCGTGCACCCAACTGATCTTCAGCATCTTTTACTTTC
ACCAGCGTTTCTGGGTGAGCAAAAACAGGAAGGCAAAATGCCGCAAAAAAGGGAATAAGGGCGACACGGA
AATGTTGAATACTCATACTCTTCCTTTTTCAATATTATTGAAGCATTTATCAGGGTTATTGTCTCATGAG
CGGATACATATTTGAATGTATTTAGAAAAATAAACAAATAGGGGTTCCGCGCACATTTCCCCGAAAAGTG
CCACCTG
Features (pLannotate 1.2.2; 20 found; start..end, strand, type, name):
      5..384     +  enhancer       CMV enhancer: human cytomegalovirus immediate early enhancer
    386..661     +  promoter       chicken β-actin promoter: No description available
    662..1678    +  intron         chimeric intron: chimera between introns from chicken β-actin and rabbit β-globin
   1676..1732    +  CDS            HBB (fragment): HBB_LEPEU - Experimental evidence at protein level: Swiss-Prot protein existence level 1. Involved in oxygen transport from the lung to the various peripheral tissues. From Lepus europaeus (European hare).
   1783..1803    +  CDS            3xFLAG (fragment): three tandem FLAG® epitope tags
   1820..2851    +  CDS            PRKG1 (fragment): KGP1_BOVIN - Also known as PRKG1B, PRKGR1A, PRKGR1B. Experimental evidence at protein level: Swiss-Prot protein existence level 1. Serine/threonine protein kinase that acts as key mediator of the nitric oxide (NO)/cGMP signaling pathway. GMP binding activates PRKG1, which phosphorylates serines and threonines on many cellular proteins. Numerous protein targets for PRKG1 phosphorylation are implicated in modulating cellular calcium, but the contribution of each of these targets may vary substantially among cell types. Proteins that are phosphorylated by PRKG1 regulate platelet activation and ad
   2864..3538    +  CDS            mRFP1: mRFP1 is a basic (constitutively fluorescent) red fluorescent protein published in 2002, derived from Discosoma sp.. It is reported to be a somewhat slowly-maturing monomer with low acid sensitivity.
   3596..3673    +  CDS            HBB (fragment): HBB_PONPY - Experimental evidence at transcript level: Swiss-Prot protein existence level 2. Involved in oxygen transport from the lung to the various peripheral tissues. From Pongo pygmaeus (Bornean orangutan).
   3744..3799    +  polyA_signal   β-globin poly(A) signal: rabbit β-globin polyadenylation signal (Gil and Proudfoot, 1987)
   4184..4200    -  protein_bind   lac operator: The lac repressor binds to the lac operator to inhibit transcription in E. coli. This inhibition can be relieved by adding lactose or isopropyl-β-D-thiogalactopyranoside (IPTG). lac repressor encoded by lacI
   4208..4238    -  promoter       lac promoter: promoter for the E. coli lac operon
   4253..4274    -  protein_bind   CAP binding site: CAP binding activates transcription in the presence of cAMP. E. coli catabolite activator protein
   4287..4326    -  CDS            lacI (fragment): lac repressor; lacI; The lac repressor binds to the lac operator to inhibit transcription in E. coli. This inhibition can be relieved by adding lactose or isopropyl-β-D-thiogalactopyranoside (IPTG).
   4333..4355    +  promoter       SV40 promoter (fragment): SV40 enhancer and early promoter
   4379..4514    +  rep_origin     SV40 ori: SV40 origin of replication
   4534..4668    +  polyA_signal   SV40 poly(A) signal: SV40 polyadenylation signal
   4670..4724    -  CDS            lacI (fragment): lac repressor; lacI; The lac repressor binds to the lac operator to inhibit transcription in E. coli. This inhibition can be relieved by adding lactose or isopropyl-β-D-thiogalactopyranoside (IPTG).
   4907..5495    -  rep_origin     ori: high-copy-number ColE1/pMB1/pBR322/pUC origin of replication
   5666..6526    -  CDS            AmpR: β-lactamase; bla; confers resistance to ampicillin, carbenicillin, and related antibiotics
   6527..6631    -  promoter       AmpR promoter: bla
