[The description below was written by a language model from this plasmid's Addgene catalogue record and pLannotate feature annotations shown in this document.]
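Description:
pCX-SponGee-Kras is a mammalian expression plasmid built on the pCX backbone, about 6.65 kb in both the depositor's and the repository's sequence records, which carry the same set of annotated features and differ by only a few nucleotides in length. It is propagated in E. coli through a high-copy ColE1/pUC-type origin and selected with ampicillin via the β-lactamase gene and its native promoter. The backbone also carries remnants of lac regulatory sequence, a fragment of the SV40 early promoter, an SV40 origin that could support episomal replication in cells expressing large T antigen, and an SV40 polyadenylation signal. No mammalian selection marker is annotated.

Expression is driven by the CAG promoter, annotated as its three components: the CMV immediate-early enhancer, the chicken β-actin promoter and a chimeric β-actin/β-globin intron. The transcript ends at a rabbit β-globin polyadenylation signal, and the short HBB matches flanking the insert are most likely β-globin sequence belonging to this cassette. The synthetic open reading frame begins with an N-terminal FLAG epitope, followed by roughly 1 kb matching bovine cGMP-dependent protein kinase PRKG1, which presumably provides the cGMP-binding portion of SponGee, and then mRFP1 for red fluorescent visualization. The Kras targeting motif named in the record is not separately annotated; it would be expected in the short stretch downstream of mRFP1. According to the record, this motif directs the chelator to the plasma membrane while excluding it from lipid rafts. The construct is used to buffer cGMP in that specific compartment and block its downstream signaling, allowing subcellular dissection of cGMP function.
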