Addgene plasmid #134777: pCX-SponGee-Kras
Purpose: mammalian expression of SponGee-Kras, a plasma membrane-targeted but lipid raft-excluded variant of the cGMP buffer SponGee that prevents downstream signaling
Depositing lab: Xavier Nicol. Depositing organization: Sorbonne Université. Publication: SponGee: A Genetic Tool for Subcellular and Cell-Specific cGMP Manipulation. Ros O, Zagar Y, Ribes S, Baudet S, Loulier K, Couvet S, Ladarre D, Aghaie A, Louail A, Petit C, Mechulam Y, Lenkei Z, Nicol X. Cell Rep. 2019 Jun 25;27(13):4003-4012.e6. doi: 10.1016/j.celrep.2019.05.102. PubMed 31242429.
Backbone
  Vector backbone: pCX
  Vector type: Mammalian Expression
Growth in bacteria
  Bacterial resistance: Ampicillin, 100 μg/mL
  Growth temperature: 37°C
  Growth strain: DH5alpha
  Copy number: High Copy
Gene/Insert
  Gene/Insert name: SponGee-Kras (alt names: cGMP Sponge; SponGee-mRFP-Kras)
  Species: Synthetic
  Promoter: CAG
  Tag / fusion protein: FLAG (N terminal on insert); mRFP (C terminal on insert)
  Cloning method: Unknown
  Sequencing primers: 5′ Unknown
Terms and licenses: Academic/Nonprofit Terms; Industry Terms: Not Available to Industry
How to cite: pCX-SponGee-Kras was a gift from Xavier Nicol (Addgene plasmid # 134777 ; http://n2t.net/addgene:134777 ; RRID:Addgene_134777)
