>Addgene plasmid #134777 | pCX-SponGee-Kras | depositor partial sequence | sequence record 259087 | insert: Flag-SponGee-mRFP-Kras
GACTACAAAGACGATGACGACAAGTCCGGAATCGATATGAGCGAGCTGGAGGAAGACTTTGCCAAGATTC
TCATGCTCAAGGAGGAGAGGATCAAAGAGCTGGAGAAGCGGCTGTCAGAGAAGGAGGAAGAAATCCAGGA
GCTGAAGAGGAAACTCCATAAATGCCAGTCAGTGCTGCCCGTGCCCTCGACCCACATCGGCCCCCGGACC
ACCCGGGCACAGGGCATCTCGGCCGAGCCGCAGACCTACAGGTCCTTCCACGACCTCCGAGTGACCCTGC
CCTTCTACCCCAAGAGTCCACAGTCCAAGATCGATCTCATAAAGGAGGCCATCCTTGACAATGACTTTAT
GAAGAACTTGGAGCTGTCACAGATCCAAGAGATTGTGGATTGTATGTACCCAGTGGAGTACGGCAAAGAC
AGCTGCATCATCAAAGAAGGAGATGTGGGGTCACTGGTGTATGTCATGGAAGATGGTAAGGTTGAAGTTA
CAAAAGAAGGCGTGAAGCTGTGCACAATGGGTCCTGGTAAAGTGTTTGGAGAGTTGGCTATCCTTTACAA
CTGTACCCGGACGGCGACCGTCAAAACTCTTGTAAATGTGAAACTCTGGGCCATTGATCGACAATGTTTT
CAGACGATAATGATGAGGACAGGACTTATCAAGCATACCGAGTATATGGAATTTTTAAAAAGCGTTCCAA
CATTCCAGAGCCTTCCTGAAGAGATCCTCAGTAAACTTGCTGACGTCCTTGAAGAGACCCACTATGAAAA
TGGGGAATATATCATCAGGCAAGGTGCAAGAGGGGACACCTTCTTTATCATCAGTAAAGGAAAGGTTAAT
GTCACTCGTGAAGACTCGCCCAATGAAGACCCAGTCTTTCTTAGAACCTTAGGAAAAGGAGATTGGTTTG
GAGAGAAAGCCTTGCAGGGGGAAGATGTGAGAACAGCGAATGTAATTGCGGCAGAAGCTGTAACCTGCCT
TGTGATCGACAGAGACTCTTTCAAACATTTGATTGGAGGATTAGATGATGTTTCTAATAAAGCATATGAA
GATGCAGAAGCTAAGGCGGATCCCGCCACCATGGCCTCCTCCGAGGACGTCATCAAGGAGTTCATGCGCT
TCAAGGTGCGCATGGAGGGCTCCGTGAACGGCCACGAGTTCGAGATCGAGGGCGAGGGCGAGGGCCGCCC
CTACGAGGGCACCCAGACCGCCAAGCTGAAGGTGACCAAGGGCGGCCCCCTGCCCTTCGCCTGGGACATC
CTGTCCCCTCAGTTCCAGTACGGCTCCAAGGCCTACGTGAAGCACCCCGCCGACATCCCCGACTACTTGA
AGCTGTCCTTCCCCGAGGGCTTCAAGTGGGAGCGCGTGATGAACTTCGAGGATGGCGGCGTGGTGACCGT
GACCCAGGACTCCTCCCTGCAGGACGGCGAGTTCATCTACAAGGTGAAGCTGCGCGGCACCAACTTCCCC
TCCGACGGCCCCGTAATGCAGAAGAAGACCATGGGCTGGGAGGCCTCCACCGAGCGGATGTACCCCGAGG
ACGGCGCCCTGAAGGGCGAGATCAAGATGAGGCTGAAGCTGAAGGACGGCGGCCACTACGACGCCGAGGT
CAAGACCACCTACATGGCCAAGAAGCCCGTGCAGCTGCCCGGCGCCTACAAGACCGACATCAAGCTGGAC
ATCACCTCCCACAACGAGGACTACACCATCGTGGAACAGTACGAGCGCGCCGAGGGCCGCCCCTCCACCG
GCGCCTGTACAAAGAAGAAGAAGAAGAAGAGCAAGACCAAGTGCGTGATCATGTAG
